>Addgene plasmid #170347 | Epac-S-H159 | addgene full sequence | sequence record 336136 | Addgene NGS Result
AAGCTTGCCGCCACCATGGCGGCCGCAATGGTGAGCAAGGGCGAGGAGCTGTTCACCGGGGTGGTGCCCA
TCCTGGTCGAGCTGGACGGCGACGTAAACGGCCACAAGTTCAGCGTGTCCGGCGAGGGCGAGGGCGATGC
CACCTACGGCAAGCTGACCCTGAAGTTCATCTGCACCACCGGCAAGCTGCCCGTGCCCTGGCCCACCCTC
GTGACCACCCTGTCCTGGGGCGTGCAGTGCTTCGCCCGCTACCCCGACCACATGAAGCAGCACGACTTCT
TCAAGTCCGCCATGCCCGAAGGCTACGTCCAGGAGCGCACCATCTTCTTCAAGGACGACGGCAACTACAA
GACCCGCGCCGAGGTGAAGTTCGAGGGCGACACCCTGGTGAACCGCATCGAGCTGAAGGGCATCGACTTC
AAGGAGGACGGCAACATCCTGGGGCACAAGCTGGAGTACAACTACTTTAGCGACAACGTCTATATCACCG
CCGACAAGCAGAAGAACGGCATCAAGGCCAACTTCAAGATCCGCCACAACATCGAGGACGGCGGCGTGCA
GCTCGCCGACCACTACCAGCAGAACACCCCCATCGGCGACGGCCCCGTGCTGCTGCCCGACAACCACTAC
CTGAGCACCCAGTCCAAGCTGAGCAAAGACCCCAACGAGAAGCGCGATCACATGGTCCTGCTGGAGTTCG
TGACCGCCGCCCGATATCAGCCCGTGGGAACTCATGAGATGGAGGAGGAGTTGGCCGAAGCTGTGGCCCT
GCTCTCCCAGCGGGGGCCTGACGCCCTGCTCACTGTGGCACTTCGAAAGCCCCCAGGTCAGCGCACGGAT
GAAGAGCTGGACCTCATCTTTGAGGAGCTGCTGCACATCAAGGCTGTGGCCCACCTCTCCAACTCGGTGA
AGCGAGAATTAGCGGCTGTTCTGCTCTTTGAACCACACAGCAAGGCAGGGACCGTGTTGTTCAGCCAGGG
GGACAAGGGCACTTCGTGGTACATTATCTGGAAGGGATCTGTCAACGTGGTGACCCATGGCAAGGGGCTG
GTGACCACCCTGCATGAGGGAGATGATTTTGGACAGCTGGCTCTGGTGAATGATGCACCCCGGGCAGCCA
CCATCATCCTGCGAGAAGACAACTGTCATTTCCTGCGTGTGGACAAGCAGGACTTCAACCGTATCATCAA
GGATGTGGAGGCAAAGACCATGCGGCTGGAAGAACATGGCAAAGTGGTGCTGGTGCTGGAGAGAGCCTCT
CAGGGCGCCGGCCCTTCCCGACCCCCAACCCCAGGCAGGAACCGGTATACAGTGATGTCTGGCACCCCAG
AGAAGATCCTAGAGCTTCTGTTGGAGGCCATGGGACCAGATTCCAGTGCTCATGACCCAACAGAGACATT
CCTCAGCGACTTCCTCCTGACCCACAGGGTCTTCATGCCCAGCGCCCAACTCTGCGCTGCCCTTCTGCAC
CACTTCCATGTGGAGCCTGCGGGTGGCAGCGAGCAGGAGCGCAGCACCTACGTCTGCAACAAGAGGCAGC
AGATCTTGCGGCTGGTCAGCCAGTGGGTGGCCCTGTATGGCTCCATGCTCCACACTGACCCTGTGGCCAC
CAGCTTCCTCCAGAAACTCTCAGACCTGGTGGGCAGGGACACCCGACTCAGCAACCTGCTGAGGGAGCAG
TGGCCAGAGAGGCGGCGATGCCACAGGTTGGAGAATGGCTGTGGGAATGCATCTCCTCAGATGAAGGCCC
GGAACTTGCCTGTTTGGCTCCCCAACCAGGACGAGCCCCTTCCTGGCAGCAGCTGTGCCATCCAAGTTGG
GGATAAAGTCCCCTATGACATCTGCCGGCCAGACCACTCAGTGTTGACCCTGCAGCTGCCTGTGACAGCC
TCCGTGAGAGAGGTGATGGCAGCGTTGGCCCAGGAGGATGGCTGGACCAAGGGGCAGGTGCTGGTGAAGG
TCAATTCTGCAGGTGATGCCATTGGCCTGCAGCCAGATGCCCGTGGTGTGGCCACATCTCTGGGGCTCAA
TGAGCGTCTCTTTGTTGTCAACCCACAGGAAGCGCATGAGCTGATCCCACACCCTGACCAGCTGGGGCCC
ACTGTGGGCTCTGCTGAGGGGCTGGACCTGGTGAGTGCCAAGGACCTGGCAGGCCAGCTGACGGACCACG
ACTGGAGCCTCTTCAACAGTATCCACCAGGTGGAGCTGATCCACTATGTGCTGGGCCCCCAGCATCTGCG
GGATGTCACCACCGCCAACCTGGAGCGCTTCATGCGCCGCTTCAATGAGCTGCAGTACTGGGTGGCCACC
GAGCTGTGTCTCTGCCCCGTGCCCGGCCCCCGGGCCCAGCTGCTCAGGAAGTTCATTAAGCTGGCGGCCC
ACCTCAAGGAGCAGAAGAATCTCAATTCCTTCTTTGCCGTCATGTTTGGCCTCAGCAACTCGGCCATCAG
CCGCCTAGCCCACACCTGGGAGCGGCTGCCCCACAAAGTCCGGAAGCTGTACTCCGCCCTCGAGAGGCTG
CTGGATCCCTCATGGAACCACCGGGTATACCGACTGGCCCTCGCCAAGCTCTCCCCTCCTGTCATCCCCT
TCATGCCCCTTCTTCTCAAAGACATGGCCGCCATTCATGAGGGAAACCACACACTAGTGGAGAATCTCAT
CAACTTTGAGAAGATGAGAATGATGGCCAGAGCCGCGCGGATGCTGCACCACTGCCGAAGCCACAACCCT
GTGCCTCTCTCACCACTCAGAAGCCGAGTTTCCCACCTCCACGAGGACAGCCAGGTGGCGAGGATTTCCA
CATGCTCGGAGCAGTCCCTGAGCACCCGGAGTCCAGCCAGCACCTGGGCTTATGTCCAGCAGCTGAAGGT
CATTGACAACCAGCGGGAACTCTCCCGCCTCTCCCGAGAGCTGGAGCCAGCTAGCGAGCTCATGGACGGC
GGCGTGCAGCTCGCCGACCACTACCAGCAGAACACCCCCATCGGCGACGGCCCCGTGCTGCTGCCCGACA
ACCACTACCTGAGCTACCAGTCCGCCCTGAGCAAAGACCCCAACGAGAAGCGCGATCACATGGTCCTGCT
GGAGTTCGTGACCGCCGCCGGGATCACTCTCGGCATGGACGAGCTGTACAAGGGTGGCAGCGGTGGCATG
GTGAGCAAGGGCGAGGAGCTGTTCACCGGGGTGGTGCCCATCCTGGTCGAGCTGGACGGCGACGTAAACG
GCCACAAGTTCAGCGTGTCCGGCGAGGGCGAGGGCGATGCCACCTACGGCAAGCTGACCCTGAAGCTGAT
CTGCACCACCGGCAAGCTGCCCGTGCCCTGGCCCACCCTCGTGACCACCCTGGGCTACGGCCTGCAGTGC
TTCGCCCGCTACCCCGACCACATGAAGCAGCACGACTTCTTCAAGTCCGCCATGCCCGAAGGCTACGTCC
AGGAGCGCACCATCTTCTTCAAGGACGACGGCAACTACAAGACCCGCGCCGAGGTGAAGTTCGAGGGCGA
CACCCTGGTGAACCGCATCGAGCTGAAGGGCATCGACTTCAAGGAGGACGGCAACATCCTGGGGCACAAG
CTGGAGTACAACTGGAACAGCCACAACGTCTATATCACCGCCGACAAGCAGAAGAACGGCATCAAGGCCA
ACTTCAAGATCCGCCACAACATCGAGCCGAATTTTGTCTTCCTGATCGGCGCCGCAGGAATACTCTTCGT
ATCTAGCGAGCTCATGGACGGCGGCGTGCAGCTCGCCGACCACTACCAGCAGAACACCCCCATCGGCGAC
GGCCCCGTGCTGCTGCCCGACAACCACTACCTGAGCTACCAGTCCGCCCTGAGCAAAGACCCCAACGAGA
AGCGCGATCACATGGTCCTGCTGGAGTTCGTGACCGCCGCCGGGATCACTCTCGGCATGGACGAGCTGTA
CAAGGGTGGCAGCGGTGGCATGGTGAGCAAGGGCGAGGAGCTGTTCACCGGGGTGGTGCCCATCCTGGTC
GAGCTGGACGGCGACGTAAACGGCCACAAGTTCAGCGTGTCCGGCGAGGGCGAGGGCGATGCCACCTACG
GCAAGCTGACCCTGAAGCTGATCTGCACCACCGGCAAGCTGCCCGTGCCCTGGCCCACCCTCGTGACCAC
CCTGGGCTACGGCCTGCAGTGCTTCGCCCGCTACCCCGACCACATGAAGCAGCACGACTTCTTCAAGTCC
GCCATGCCCGAAGGCTACGTCCAGGAGCGCACCATCTTCTTCAAGGACGACGGCAACTACAAGACCCGCG
CCGAGGTGAAGTTCGAGGGCGACACCCTGGTGAACCGCATCGAGCTGAAGGGCATCGACTTCAAGGAGGA
CGGCAACATCCTGGGGCACAAGCTGGAGTACAACTGGAACAGCCACAACGTCTATATCACCGCCGACAAG
CAGAAGAACGGCATCAAGGCCAACTTCAAGATCCGCCACAACATCGAGCCGAATTCCTAACTAGAGGGCC
CTATTCTATAGTGTCACCTAAATGCTAGAGCTCGCTGATCAGCCTCGACTGTGCCTTCTAGTTGCCAGCC
ATCTGTTGTTTGCCCCTCCCCCGTGCCTTCCTTGACCCTGGAAGGTGCCACTCCCACTGTCCTTTCCTAA
TAAAATGAGGAAATTGCATCGCATTGTCTGAGTAGGTGTCATTCTATTCTGGGGGGTGGGGTGGGGCAGG
ACAGCAAGGGGGAGGATTGGGAAGACAATAGCAGGCATGCTGGGGATGCGGTGGGCTCTATGGCTTCTGA
GGCGGAAAGAACCAGCTGGGGCTCTAGGGGGTATCCCC
[124 nt withheld, positions 4799-4922]
C
[91 nt withheld, positions 4924-5014]
A
[49 nt withheld, positions 5016-5064]
CCTTTGACGTTGGAGTCCACGTTCTTT
[37 nt withheld, positions 5092-5128]
ACCCTATCTCGGTCTATTCTTTTGATTTATAAGGGATTTTGCCGATTTCGGCCTATTGGTTAAAAAATGA
GCTGATTTAACAAAAATTTAACGCGAATTAATTCTGTGGAATGTGTGTCAGTTAGGGTGTGGAAAGTCCC
CAGGCTCCCCAGCAGGCAGAAGTATGCAAAGCATGCATCTCAATTAGTCAGCAACCAGGTGTGGAAAGTC
CCCAGGCTCCCCAGCAGGCAGAAGTATGCAAAGCATGCATCTCAATTAGTCAGCAACCATAGTCCCGCCC
CTAACTCCGCCCATCCCGCCCCTAACTCCGCCCAGTTCCGCCCATTCTCCGCCCCATGGCTGACTAATTT
TTTTTATTTATGCAGAGGCCGAGGCCGCCTCTGCCTCTGAGCTATTCCAGAAGTAGTGAGGAGGCTTTTT
TGGAGGCCTAGGCTTTTGCAAAAAGCTCCCGGGAGCTTGTATATCCATTTTCGGATCTGATCAAGAGACA
GGATGAGGATCGTTTCGCATGATTGAACAAGATGGATTGCACGCAGGTTCTCCGGCCGCTTGGGTGGAGA
GGCTATTCGGCTATGACTGGGCACAACAGACAATCGGCTGCTCTGATGCCGCCGTGTTCCGGCTGTCAGC
GCAGGGGCGCCCGGTTCTTTTTGTCAAGACCGACCTGTCCGGTGCCCTGAATGAACTGCAGGACGAGGCA
GCGCGGCTATCGTGGCTGGCCACGACGGGCGTTCCTTGCGCAGCTGTGCTCGACGTTGTCACTGAAGCGG
GAAGGGACTGGCTGCTATTGGGCGAAGTGCCGGGGCAGGATCTCCTGTCATCTCACCTTGCTCCTGCCGA
GAAAGTATCCATCATGGCTGATGCAATGCGGCGGCTGCATACGCTTGATCCGGCTACCTGCCCATTCGAC
CACCAAGCGAAACATCGCATCGAGCGAGCACGTACTCGGATGGAAGCCGGTCTTGTCGATCAGGATGATC
TGGACGAAGAGCATCAGGGGCTCGCGCCAGCCGAACTGTTCGCCAGGCTCAAGGCGCGCATGCCCGACGG
CGAGGATCTCGTCGTGACCCATGGCGATGCCTGCTTGCCGAATATCATGGTGGAAAATGGCCGCTTTTCT
GGATTCATCGACTGTGGCCGGCTGGGTGTGGCGGACCGCTATCAGGACATAGCGTTGGCTACCCGTGATA
TTGCTGAAGAGCTTGGCGGCGAATGGGCTGACCGCTTCCTCGTGCTTTACGGTATCGCCGCTCCCGATTC
GCAGCGCATCGCCTTCTATCGCCTTCTTGACGAGTTCTTCTGAGCGGGACTCTGGGGTTCGAAATGACCG
ACCAAGCGACGCCCAACCTGCCATCACGAGATTTCGATTCCACCGCCGCCTTCTATGAAAGGTTGGGCTT
CGGAATCGTTTTCCGGGACGCCGGCTGGATGATCCTCCAGCGCGGGGATCTCATGCTGGAGTTCTTCGCC
CACCCCAACTTGTTTATTGCAGCTTATAATGGTTACAAATAAAGCAATAGCATCACAAATTTCACAAATA
AAGCATTTTTTTCACTGCATTCTAGTTGTGGTTTGTCCAAACTCATCAATGTATCTTATCATGTCTGTAT
ACCGTCGACCTCTAGCTAGAGCTTGGCGTAATCATGGTCATAGCTGTTTCCTGTGTGAAATTGTTATCCG
CTCACAATTCCACACAACATACGAGCCGGAAGCATAAAGTGTAAAGCCTGGGGTGCCTAATGAGTGAGCT
AACTCACATTAATTGCGTTGCGCTCACTGCCCGCTTTCCAGTCGGGAAACCTGTCGTGCCAGCTGCATTA
ATGAATCGGCCAACGCGCGGGGAGAGGCGGTTTGCGTATTGGGCGCTCTTCCGCTTCCTCGCTCACTGAC
TCGCTGCGCTCGGTCGTTCGGCTGCGGCGAGCGGTATCAGCTCACTCAAAGGCGGTAATACGGTTATCCA
CAGAATCAGGGGATAACGCAGGAAAGAACATGTGAGCAAAAGGCCAGCAAAAGGCCAGGAACCGTAAAAA
GGCCGCGTTGCTGGCGTTTTTCCATAGGCTCCGCCCCCCTGACGAGCATCACAAAAATCGACGCTCAAGT
CAGAGGTGGCGAAACCCGACAGGACTATAAAGATACCAGGCGTTTCCCCCTGGAAGCTCCCTCGTGCGCT
CTCCTGTTCCGACCCTGCCGCTTACCGGATACCTGTCCGCCTTTCTCCCTTCGGGAAGCGTGGCGCTTTC
TCATAGCTCACGCTGTAGGTATCTCAGTTCGGTGTAGGTCGTTCGCTCCAAGCTGGGCTGTGTGCACGAA
CCCCCCGTTCAGCCCGACCGCTGCGCCTTATCCGGTAACTATCGTCTTGAGTCCAACCCGGTAAGACACG
ACTTATCGCCACTGGCAGCAGCCACTGGTAACAGGATTAGCAGAGCGAGGTATGTAGGCGGTGCTACAGA
GTTCTTGAAGTGGTGGCCTAACTACGGCTACACTAGAAGAACAGTATTTGGTATCTGCGCTCTGCTGAAG
CCAGTTACCTTCGGAAAAAGAGTTGGTAGCTCTTGATCCGGCAAACAAACCACCGCTGGTAGCGGTGGTT
TTTTTGTTTGCAAGCAGCAGATTACGCGCAGAAAAAAAGGATCTCAAGAAGATCCTTTGATCTTTTCTAC
GGGGTCTGACGCTCAGTGGAACGAAAACTCACGTTAAGGGATTTTGGTCATGAGATTATCAAAAAGGATC
TTCACCTAGATCCTTTTAAATTAAAAATGAAGTTTTAAATCAATCTAAAGTATATATGAGTAAACTTGGT
CTGACAGTTACCAATGCTTAATCAGTGAGGCACCTATCTCAGCGATCTGTCTATTTCGTTCATCCATAGT
TGCCTGACTCCCCGTCGTGTAGATAACTACGATACGGGAGGGCTTACCATCTGGCCCCAGTGCTGCAATG
ATACCGCGAGACCCACGCTCACCGGCTCCAGATTTATCAGCAATAAACCAGCCAGCCGGAAGGGCCGAGC
GCAGAAGTGGTCCTGCAACTTTATCCGCCTCCATCCAGTCTATTAATTGTTGCCGGGAAGCTAGAGTAAG
TAGTTCGCCAGTTAATAGTTTGCGCAACGTTGTTGCCATTGCTACAGGCATCGTGGTGTCACGCTCGTCG
TTTGGTATGGCTTCATTCAGCTCCGGTTCCCAACGATCAAGGCGAGTTACATGATCCCCCATGTTGTGCA
AAAAAGCGGTTAGCTCCTTCGGTCCTCCGATCGTTGTCAGAAGTAAGTTGGCCGCAGTGTTATCACTCAT
GGTTATGGCAGCACTGCATAATTCTCTTACTGTCATGCCATCCGTAAGATGCTTTTCTGTGACTGGTGAG
TACTCAACCAAGTCATTCTGAGAATAGTGTATGCGGCGACCGAGTTGCTCTTGCCCGGCGTCAATACGGG
ATAATACCGCGCCACATAGCAGAACTTTAAAAGTGCTCATCATTGGAAAACGTTCTTCGGGGCGAAAACT
CTCAAGGATCTTACCGCTGTTGAGATCCAGTTCGATGTAACCCACTCGTGCACCCAACTGATCTTCAGCA
TCTTTTACTTTCACCAGCGTTTCTGGGTGAGCAAAAACAGGAAGGCAAAATGCCGCAAAAAAGGGAATAA
GGGCGACACGGAAATGTTGAATACTCATACTCTTCCTTTTTCAATATTATTGAAGCATTTATCAGGGTTA
TTGTCTCATGAGCGGATACATATTTGAATGTATTTAGAAAAATAAACAAATAGGGGTTCCGCGCACATTT
CCCCGAAAAGTGCCACCTGACGTCGACGGATCGGGAGATCTCCCGATCCCCTATGGTGCACTCTCAGTAC
AATCTGCTCTGATGCCGCATAGTTAAGCCAGTATCTGCTCCCTGCTTGTGTGTTGGAGGTCGCTGAGTAG
TGCGCGAGCAAAATTTAAGCTACAACAAGGCAAGGCTTGACCGACAATTGCATGAAGAATCTGCTTAGGG
TTAGGCGTTTTGCGCTGCTTCGCGATGTACGGGCCAGATATACGCGTTGACATTGATTATTGACTAGTTA
TTAATAGTAATCAATTACGGGGTCATTAGTTCATAGCCCATATATGGAGTTCCGCGTTACATAACTTACG
GTAAATGGCCCGCCTGGCTGACCGCCCAACGACCCCCGCCCATTGACGTCAATAATGACGTATGTTCCCA
TAGTAACGCCAATAGGGACTTTCCATTGACGTCAATGGGTGGAGTATTTACGGTAAACTGCCCACTTGGC
AGTACATCAAGTGTATCATATGCCAAGTACGCCCCCTATTGACGTCAATGACGGTAAATGGCCCGCCTGG
CATTATGCCCAGTACATGACCTTATGGGACTTTCCTACTTGGCAGTACATCTACGTATTAGTCATCGCTA
TTACCATGGTGATGCGGTTTTGGCAGTACATCAATGGGCGTGGATAGCGGTTTGACTCACGGGGATTTCC
AAGTCTCCACCCCATTGACGTCAATGGGAGTTTGTTTTGGCACCAAAATCAACGGGACTTTCCAAAATGT
CGTAACAACTCCGCCCCATTGACGCAAATGGGCGGTAGGCGTGTACGGTGGGAGGTCTATATAAGCAGAG
CTCTCTGGCTAACTAGAGAACCCACTGCTTACTGGCTTATCGAAATTAATACGACTCACTATAGGGAGAC
CC
Features (pLannotate 1.2.2; 24 found; start..end, strand, type, name):
     34..747     +  CDS            W1C: W1C is a basic (constitutively fluorescent) cyan fluorescent protein published in 1998, derived from Aequorea victoria.
    718..2919    +  CDS            RAPGEF3 (fragment): RPGF3_HUMAN - Also known as CGEF1, EPAC, EPAC1. Experimental evidence at protein level: Swiss-Prot protein existence level 1. Guanine nucleotide exchange factor (GEF) for RAP1A and RAP2A small GTPases that is activated by binding cAMP. Through simultaneous binding of PDE3B to RAPGEF3 and PIK3R6 is assembled in a signaling complex in which it activates the PI3K gamma complex and which is involved in angiogenesis. Plays a role in the modulation of the cAMP- induced dynamic control of endothelial barrier function through a pathway that is independent on Rho-mediated signaling. Required for the ac
   2932..3666    +  CDS            cp173Venus: circularly permuted form of the Venus yellow fluorescent protein (Nagai et al., 2004) efficient FRET acceptor for CFP
   3724..4458    +  CDS            cp173Venus: circularly permuted form of the Venus yellow fluorescent protein (Nagai et al., 2004) efficient FRET acceptor for CFP
   4485..4503    -  promoter       SP6 promoter: promoter for bacteriophage SP6 RNA polymerase
   4529..4753    +  polyA_signal   bGH poly(A) signal: bovine growth hormone polyadenylation signal
   4757..4778    +  promoter       SV40 promoter (fragment): SV40 enhancer and early promoter
   4799..5227    +  rep_origin     f1 ori (sequence partly withheld): f1 bacteriophage origin of replication; arrow indicates direction of (+) strand synthesis
   5241..5570    +  promoter       SV40 promoter: SV40 enhancer and early promoter
   5637..6428    +  CDS            neo: KKA2_KLEPN - Also known as kan, nptII. Experimental evidence at protein level: Swiss-Prot protein existence level 1. Resistance to kanamycin, neomycin, paromomycin, ribostamycin, butirosin and gentamicin B. From Klebsiella pneumoniae.
   6452..6610    +  CDS            ble (fragment): BLE_KLEPN - Experimental evidence at protein level: Swiss-Prot protein existence level 1. Binding protein with a strong affinity to the bleomycin family of antibiotics. Binds to CL990; an antimitotic-antibiotic compound. From Klebsiella pneumoniae.
   6605..6726    +  polyA_signal   SV40 poly(A) signal: SV40 polyadenylation signal
   6799..6815    -  protein_bind   lac operator: The lac repressor binds to the lac operator to inhibit transcription in E. coli. This inhibition can be relieved by adding lactose or isopropyl-β-D-thiogalactopyranoside (IPTG). lac repressor encoded by lacI
   6823..6853    -  promoter       lac promoter: promoter for the E. coli lac operon
   6868..6889    -  protein_bind   CAP binding site: CAP binding activates transcription in the presence of cAMP. E. coli catabolite activator protein
   6902..6994    -  CDS            lacI (fragment): lac repressor; lacI; The lac repressor binds to the lac operator to inhibit transcription in E. coli. This inhibition can be relieved by adding lactose or isopropyl-β-D-thiogalactopyranoside (IPTG).
   7177..7765    -  rep_origin     ori: high-copy-number ColE1/pMB1/pBR322/pUC origin of replication
   7936..8796    -  CDS            AmpR: β-lactamase; bla; confers resistance to ampicillin, carbenicillin, and related antibiotics
   8797..8901    -  promoter       AmpR promoter: bla
   8960..9012    -  misc_feature   bom (fragment): basis of mobility region from pBR322
   9167..9546    +  enhancer       CMV enhancer: human cytomegalovirus immediate early enhancer
   9547..9750    +  promoter       CMV promoter: human cytomegalovirus (CMV) immediate early promoter
   9746..9779    +  LTR            5' LTR (truncated) (fragment): truncated 5' long terminal repeat (LTR) from HIV-1
   9795..9813    +  promoter       T7 promoter: promoter for bacteriophage T7 RNA polymerase
