[The description below was written by a language model from this plasmid's Addgene catalogue record and pLannotate feature annotations shown in this document.]
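Description:
Epac-S-H159 is a pcDNA3-based mammalian expression plasmid encoding a genetically encoded FRET biosensor for cyclic AMP. It is maintained in E. coli through a high-copy ColE1/pUC-type origin and an ampicillin resistance gene (β-lactamase). It also carries an f1 origin and an SV40 promoter-driven neomycin phosphotransferase cassette with an SV40 polyadenylation signal, which allows G418 selection of stably transfected mammalian cells. The sequenced record is about 9.8 kb. Small annotated fragments (ble, lacI, lac promoter/operator, a short HIV-1 LTR-like match next to the CMV promoter) appear to be backbone remnants or annotation matches rather than functional elements.

The sensor is a single open reading frame transcribed from the CMV immediate-early enhancer/promoter and terminated by the bGH polyadenylation signal, with T7 and SP6 phage promoters flanking the insert. At the N-terminus is a cyan fluorescent donor, named mT2Del (a truncated mTurquoise2) in the insert name and matched by the annotation software to a related Aequorea-derived cyan protein. This is fused to a fragment of human EPAC1 (RAPGEF3) that lacks the DEP domain and carries the T781A and F782A substitutions, which make it catalytically dead. The sensor should therefore report cAMP binding without activating Rap signalling. The C-terminal acceptor is a tandem pair of circularly permuted cp173Venus units. The "Black" designation in the insert name suggests a dark acceptor variant, though the record does not list the mutations involved. cAMP binding changes the conformation of the EPAC moiety and so alters energy transfer between donor and acceptor. The construct is used to follow real-time fluctuations in cAMP levels in living cells by FRET, and it comes from a sensor series developed for FLIM and ratiometric readouts.
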