Addgene plasmid #170347: Epac-S-H159
Purpose: mT2Del_EPACdDEPCD_tdBlackcp173Ven(ST) biosensor to measure realtime changes in FRET reflecting fluctuations in cAMP levels in living cells.
Depositing lab: Kees Jalink. Depositing organization: Netherlands Cancer Institute. Publication: Fourth-generation epac-based FRET sensors for cAMP feature exceptional brightness, photostability and dynamic range: characterization of dedicated sensors for FLIM, for ratiometry and with high affinity. Klarenbeek J, Goedhart J, van Batenburg A, Groenewald D, Jalink K. PLoS One. 2015 Apr 14;10(4):e0122513. doi: 10.1371/journal.pone.0122513. eCollection 2015. PubMed 25875503.
Backbone
  Vector backbone: pcDNA3
  Backbone size w/o insert (bp): 5500
  Vector type: Mammalian Expression
  Selectable markers: Neomycin (select with G418)
Growth in bacteria
  Bacterial resistance: Ampicillin, 100 μg/mL
  Growth temperature: 37°C
  Growth strain: DH5alpha
  Copy number: High Copy
Gene/Insert
  Gene/Insert name: mT2Del_EPACdDEPCD_tdBlackcp173Ven(ST)
  Species: H. sapiens (human)
  Mutation: Deletion of DEP domain, Catalytically dead T781A & F782A
  Entrez Gene: RAPGEF3 (a.k.a. CAMP-GEFI, EPAC, EPAC1, HSU79275, bcm910)
  Promoter: CMV
  Cloning method: Restriction Enzyme; 5′ cloning site Unknown (unknown if destroyed)
Terms and licenses: Academic/Nonprofit Terms; Industry Terms: Not Available to Industry
How to cite: Epac-S-H159 was a gift from Kees Jalink (Addgene plasmid # 170347 ; http://n2t.net/addgene:170347 ; RRID:Addgene_170347)
