>Addgene plasmid #170347 | Epac-S-H159 | depositor partial sequence | sequence record 330171 | ORF encoding Epac-S-H159
ATGGCGGCCGCAATGGTGAGCAAGGGCGAGGAGCTGTTCACCGGGGTGGTGCCCATCCTGGTCGAGCTGG
ACGGCGACGTAAACGGCCACAAGTTCAGCGTGTCCGGCGAGGGCGAGGGCGATGCCACCTACGGCAAGCT
GACCCTGAAGTTCATCTGCACCACCGGCAAGCTGCCCGTGCCCTGGCCCACCCTCGTGACCACCCTGTCC
TGGGGCGTGCAGTGCTTCGCCCGCTACCCCGACCACATGAAGCAGCACGACTTCTTCAAGTCCGCCATGC
CCGAAGGCTACGTCCAGGAGCGCACCATCTTCTTCAAGGACGACGGCAACTACAAGACCCGCGCCGAGGT
GAAGTTCGAGGGCGACACCCTGGTGAACCGCATCGAGCTGAAGGGCATCGACTTCAAGGAGGACGGCAAC
ATCCTGGGGCACAAGCTGGAGTACAACTACTTTAGCGACAACGTCTATATCACCGCCGACAAGCAGAAGA
ACGGCATCAAGGCCAACTTCAAGATCCGCCACAACATCGAGGACGGCGGCGTGCAGCTCGCCGACCACTA
CCAGCAGAACACCCCCATCGGCGACGGCCCCGTGCTGCTGCCCGACAACCACTACCTGAGCACCCAGTCC
AAGCTGAGCAAAGACCCCAACGAGAAGCGCGATCACATGGTCCTGCTGGAGTTCGTGACCGCCGCCCGAT
ATCAGCCCGTGGGAACTCATGAGATGGAGGAGGAGTTGGCCGAAGCTGTGGCCCTGCTCTCCCAGCGGGG
GCCTGACGCCCTGCTCACTGTGGCACTTCGAAAGCCCCCAGGTCAGCGCACGGATGAAGAGCTGGACCTC
ATCTTTGAGGAGCTGCTGCACATCAAGGCTGTGGCCCACCTCTCCAACTCGGTGAAGCGAGAATTAGCGG
CTGTTCTGCTCTTTGAACCACACAGCAAGGCAGGGACCGTGTTGTTCAGCCAGGGGGACAAGGGCACTTC
GTGGTACATTATCTGGAAGGGATCTGTCAACGTGGTGACCCATGGCAAGGGGCTGGTGACCACCCTGCAT
GAGGGAGATGATTTTGGACAGCTGGCTCTGGTGAATGATGCACCCCGGGCAGCCACCATCATCCTGCGAG
AAGACAACTGTCATTTCCTGCGTGTGGACAAGCAGGACTTCAACCGTATCATCAAGGATGTGGAGGCAAA
GACCATGCGGCTGGAAGAACATGGCAAAGTGGTGCTGGTGCTGGAGAGAGCCTCTCAGGGCGCCGGCCCT
TCCCGACCCCCAACCCCAGGCAGGAACCGGTATACAGTGATGTCTGGCACCCCAGAGAAGATCCTAGAGC
TTCTGTTGGAGGCCATGGGACCAGATTCCAGTGCTCATGACCCAACAGAGACATTCCTCAGCGACTTCCT
CCTGACCCACAGGGTCTTCATGCCCAGCGCCCAACTCTGCGCTGCCCTTCTGCACCACTTCCATGTGGAG
CCTGCGGGTGGCAGCGAGCAGGAGCGCAGCACCTACGTCTGCAACAAGAGGCAGCAGATCTTGCGGCTGG
TCAGCCAGTGGGTGGCCCTGTATGGCTCCATGCTCCACACTGACCCTGTGGCCACCAGCTTCCTCCAGAA
ACTCTCAGACCTGGTGGGCAGGGACACCCGACTCAGCAACCTGCTGAGGGAGCAGTGGCCAGAGAGGCGG
CGATGCCACAGGTTGGAGAATGGCTGTGGGAATGCATCTCCTCAGATGAAGGCCCGGAACTTGCCTGTTT
GGCTCCCCAACCAGGACGAGCCCCTTCCTGGCAGCAGCTGTGCCATCCAAGTTGGGGATAAAGTCCCCTA
TGACATCTGCCGGCCAGACCACTCAGTGTTGACCCTGCAGCTGCCTGTGACAGCCTCCGTGAGAGAGGTG
ATGGCAGCGTTGGCCCAGGAGGATGGCTGGACCAAGGGGCAGGTGCTGGTGAAGGTCAATTCTGCAGGTG
ATGCCATTGGCCTGCAGCCAGATGCCCGTGGTGTGGCCACATCTCTGGGGCTCAATGAGCGTCTCTTTGT
TGTCAACCCACAGGAAGCGCATGAGCTGATCCCACACCCTGACCAGCTGGGGCCCACTGTGGGCTCTGCT
GAGGGGCTGGACCTGGTGAGTGCCAAGGACCTGGCAGGCCAGCTGACGGACCACGACTGGAGCCTCTTCA
ACAGTATCCACCAGGTGGAGCTGATCCACTATGTGCTGGGCCCCCAGCATCTGCGGGATGTCACCACCGC
CAACCTGGAGCGCTTCATGCGCCGCTTCAATGAGCTGCAGTACTGGGTGGCCACCGAGCTGTGTCTCTGC
CCCGTGCCCGGCCCCCGGGCCCAGCTGCTCAGGAAGTTCATTAAGCTGGCGGCCCACCTCAAGGAGCAGA
AGAATCTCAATTCCTTCTTTGCCGTCATGTTTGGCCTCAGCAACTCGGCCATCAGCCGCCTAGCCCACAC
CTGGGAGCGGCTGCCCCACAAAGTCCGGAAGCTGTACTCCGCCCTCGAGAGGCTGCTGGATCCCTCATGG
AACCACCGGGTATACCGACTGGCCCTCGCCAAGCTCTCCCCTCCTGTCATCCCCTTCATGCCCCTTCTTC
TCAAAGACATGGCCGCCATTCATGAGGGAAACCACACACTAGTGGAGAATCTCATCAACTTTGAGAAGAT
GAGAATGATGGCCAGAGCCGCGCGGATGCTGCACCACTGCCGAAGCCACAACCCTGTGCCTCTCTCACCA
CTCAGAAGCCGAGTTTCCCACCTCCACGAGGACAGCCAGGTGGCGAGGATTTCCACATGCTCGGAGCAGT
CCCTGAGCACCCGGAGTCCAGCCAGCACCTGGGCTTATGTCCAGCAGCTGAAGGTCATTGACAACCAGCG
GGAACTCTCCCGCCTCTCCCGAGAGCTGGAGCCAGCTAGCGAGCTCATGGACGGCGGCGTGCAGCTCGCC
GACCACTACCAGCAGAACACCCCCATCGGCGACGGCCCCGTGCTGCTGCCCGACAACCACTACCTGAGCT
ACCAGTCCGCCCTGAGCAAAGACCCCAACGAGAAGCGCGATCACATGGTCCTGCTGGAGTTCGTGACCGC
CGCCGGGATCACTCTCGGCATGGACGAGCTGTACAAGGGTGGCAGCGGTGGCATGGTGAGCAAGGGCGAG
GAGCTGTTCACCGGGGTGGTGCCCATCCTGGTCGAGCTGGACGGCGACGTAAACGGCCACAAGTTCAGCG
TGTCCGGCGAGGGCGAGGGCGATGCCACCTACGGCAAGCTGACCCTGAAGCTGATCTGCACCACCGGCAA
GCTGCCCGTGCCCTGGCCCACCCTCGTGACCACCCTGGGCTACGGCCTGCAGTGCTTCGCCCGCTACCCC
GACCACATGAAGCAGCACGACTTCTTCAAGTCCGCCATGCCCGAAGGCTACGTCCAGGAGCGCACCATCT
TCTTCAAGGACGACGGCAACTACAAGACCCGCGCCGAGGTGAAGTTCGAGGGCGACACCCTGGTGAACCG
CATCGAGCTGAAGGGCATCGACTTCAAGGAGGACGGCAACATCCTGGGGCACAAGCTGGAGTACAACTGG
AACAGCCACAACGTCTATATCACCGCCGACAAGCAGAAGAACGGCATCAAGGCCAACTTCAAGATCCGCC
ACAACATCGAGCCGAATTTTGTCTTCCTGATCGGCGCCGCAGGAATACTCTTCGTATCTAGCGAGCTCAT
GGACGGCGGCGTGCAGCTCGCCGACCACTACCAGCAGAACACCCCCATCGGCGACGGCCCCGTGCTGCTG
CCCGACAACCACTACCTGAGCTACCAGTCCGCCCTGAGCAAAGACCCCAACGAGAAGCGCGATCACATGG
TCCTGCTGGAGTTCGTGACCGCCGCCGGGATCACTCTCGGCATGGACGAGCTGTACAAGGGTGGCAGCGG
TGGCATGGTGAGCAAGGGCGAGGAGCTGTTCACCGGGGTGGTGCCCATCCTGGTCGAGCTGGACGGCGAC
GTAAACGGCCACAAGTTCAGCGTGTCCGGCGAGGGCGAGGGCGATGCCACCTACGGCAAGCTGACCCTGA
AGCTGATCTGCACCACCGGCAAGCTGCCCGTGCCCTGGCCCACCCTCGTGACCACCCTGGGCTACGGCCT
GCAGTGCTTCGCCCGCTACCCCGACCACATGAAGCAGCACGACTTCTTCAAGTCCGCCATGCCCGAAGGC
TACGTCCAGGAGCGCACCATCTTCTTCAAGGACGACGGCAACTACAAGACCCGCGCCGAGGTGAAGTTCG
AGGGCGACACCCTGGTGAACCGCATCGAGCTGAAGGGCATCGACTTCAAGGAGGACGGCAACATCCTGGG
GCACAAGCTGGAGTACAACTGGAACAGCCACAACGTCTATATCACCGCCGACAAGCAGAAGAACGGCATC
AAGGCCAACTTCAAGATCCGCCACAACATCGAGCCGAATTCCTAA
